>Addgene plasmid #192099 | pDONR221-WT-short-UBASH3A-Ctag | addgene full sequence | sequence record 378791 | Addgene NGS Result
CTCCCCGCGCGTTGGCCGATTCATTAATGCAGCTGGCACGACAGGTTTCCCGACTGGAAAGCGGGCAGTG
AGCGCAACGCAATTAATACGCGTACCGCTAGCCAGGAAGAGTTTGTAGAAACGCAAAAAGGCCATCCGTC
AGGATGGCCTTCTGCTTAGTTTGATGCCTGGCAGTTTATGGCGGGCGTCCTGCCCGCCACCCTCCGGGCC
GTTGCTTCACAACGTTCAAATCCGCTCCCGGCGGATTTGTCCTACTCAGGAGAGCGTTCACCGACAAACA
ACAGATAAAACGAAAGGCCCAGTCTTCCGACTGAGCCTTTCGTTTTATTTGATGCCTGGCAGTTCCCTAC
TCTCGCGTTAACGCTAGCATGGATGTTTTCCCAGTCACGACGTTGTAAAACGACGGCCAGTCTTAAGCTC
GGGCCCCAAATAATGATTTTATTTTGACTGATAGTGACCTGTTCGTTGCAACAAATTGATGAGCAATGCT
TTTTTATAATGCCAACTTTGTACAAAAAAGCAGGCTTCATGGCAGCGGGGGAGACGCAGCTCTACGCCAA
GGTCTCCAACAAGCTCAAGAGCCGCAGCAGCCCCTCGCTCCTGGAGCCCCTCCTGGCCATGGGCTTCCCG
GTGCACACCGCGCTGAAAGCGTTGGCAGCCACGGGGAGGAAGACGGCGGAGGAGGCCTTGGCCTGGCTGC
ATGATCATTGCAATGACCCTTCCCTAGACGACCCCATCCCCCAGGAGTATGCCCTTTTCCTCTGTCCAAC
GGGGCCCCTGCTGGAAAAACTTCAAGAGTTCTGGAGAGAGAGCAAGCGCCAGTGTGCAAAGAACAGAGCT
CATGAGGTCTTCCCACACGTGACACTCTGTGACTTCTTCACGTGTGAAGACCAGAAGGTGGAATGCCTGT
ACGAGGCGCTGAAGAGAGCTGGAGACAGGCTCCTGGGCTCCTTCCCCACGGCCGTGCCTCTGGCTCTCCA
CTCCTCCATCAGCTACCTCGGCTTCTTCGTCAGTGGCAGCCCCGCAGACGTCATCCGGGAATTCGCCATG
ACCTTCGCCACGGAAGCATCTCTCTTAGCAGACTGCTCCGTGAAGCCTTGCACCAAACAGCTGCATCTGA
CCTTGGCCCACAAGTTCTACCCCCACCACCAGAGGACGCTGGAGCAGCTGGCCAGAGCCATCCCCCTGGG
CCACAGCTGCCAGTGGACCGCAGCACTCTACTCCCGAGACATGCGCTTTGTGCACTACCAGACCCTGAGA
GCCCTATTCCAGTACAAACCCCAGAACGTGGATGAGCTGACGCTAAGTCCTGGTGACTACATCTTTGTGG
ACCCCACGCAGCAGGACGAAGCCAGCGAGGGCTGGGTGATTGGGATCTCACAGCGGACGGGCTGCCGGGG
CTTCCTGCCGGAAAACTACACGGATCGAGCCAGTGAGTCTGACACGTGGGTGAAGCACAGGATGTACACC
TTCAGTCTAGCCACAGACCTGAACTCCAGAAAGGATGGTGAAGCCAGCAGCAGATGCAGCGGGGAATTTC
TTCCACAAACGGCAAGGAGTCTTAGCAGCTTACAGGCCTTGCAGGCTACCGTTGCAAGGAAGAGTGTGCT
GGTGGTTCGCCACGGGGAGAGAGTGGATCAGATCTTCGGGAAGGCATGGCTGCAGCAATGCTCCACTCCT
GATGGGAAATACTACAGGCCAGACCTGAATTTCCCCTGCAGTCTGCCCAGACGGAGTCGTGGGATCAAAG
ACTTTGAAAACGATCCCCCATTATCATCGTGTGGCATTTTCCAGTCCAGAATTGCAGGGGACGCGCTACT
GGACAGTGGTATCAGAATCAGCTCTGTGTTTGCCTCCCCAGCCCTCCGCTGTGTGCAGACGGCCAAACTC
ATCCTGGAAGAACTCAAACTGGAGAAAAAAATCAAGATACGAGTGGAACCTGGAATCTTTGAATGGACAA
AATGGGAAGCTGGCAAGACCACCCCAACCCTCATGAGCCTGGAAGAGCTGAAAGAGGCAAATTTCAACAT
TGACACTGATTACAGGCCCGCGTTTCCCCTGTCCGCCCTCATGCCGGCCGAGAGCTACCAGGAGTACATG
GACAGGTGCACGGCGAGCATGGTGCAAATCGTCAACACCTGTCCGCAGGACACGGGTGTCATCCTAATTG
TGAGTCACGGCTCCACTCTGGACTCCTGCACGCGGCCACTGCTCGGGCTGCCGCCCCGGGAATGTGGGGA
TTTTGCCCAACTCGTGAGAAAGATCCCTTCCCTGGGCATGTGCTTCTGTGAAGAAAATAAAGAGGAAGGA
AAATGGGAGTTGGTGAACCCACCGGTGAAGACCCTGACCCACGGGGCGAACGCAGCATTTAACTGGAGGA
ACTGGATCTCAGGCAACAACCCAGCTTTCTTGTACAAAGTTGGCATTATAAGAAAGCATTGCTTATCAAT
TTGTTGCAACGAACAGGTCACTATCAGTCAAAATAAAATCATTATTTGCCATCCAGCTGATATCCCCTAT
AGTGAGTCGTATTACATGGTCATAGCTGTTTCCTGGCAGCTCTGGCCCGTGTCTCAAAATCTCTGATGTT
ACATTGCACAAGATAAAAATATATCATCATGAACAATAAAACTGTCTGCTTACATAAACAGTAATACAAG
GGGTGTTATGAGCCATATTCAACGGGAAACGTCGAGGCCGCGATTAAATTCCAACATGGATGCTGATTTA
TATGGGTATAAATGGGCTCGCGATAATGTCGGGCAATCAGGTGCGACAATCTATCGCTTGTATGGGAAGC
CCGATGCGCCAGAGTTGTTTCTGAAACATGGCAAAGGTAGCGTTGCCAATGATGTTACAGATGAGATGGT
CAGACTAAACTGGCTGACGGAATTTATGCCTCTTCCGACCATCAAGCATTTTATCCGTACTCCTGATGAT
GCATGGTTACTCACCACTGCGATCCCCGGAAAAACAGCATTCCAGGTATTAGAAGAATATCCTGATTCAG
GTGAAAATATTGTTGATGCGCTGGCAGTGTTCCTGCGCCGGTTGCATTCGATTCCTGTTTGTAATTGTCC
TTTTAACAGCGATCGCGTATTTCGTCTCGCTCAGGCGCAATCACGAATGAATAACGGTTTGGTTGATGCG
AGTGATTTTGATGACGAGCGTAATGGCTGGCCTGTTGAACAAGTCTGGAAAGAAATGCATAAACTTTTGC
CATTCTCACCGGATTCAGTCGTCACTCATGGTGATTTCTCACTTGATAACCTTATTTTTGACGAGGGGAA
ATTAATAGGTTGTATTGATGTTGGACGAGTCGGAATCGCAGACCGATACCAGGATCTTGCCATCCTATGG
AACTGCCTCGGTGAGTTTTCTCCTTCATTACAGAAACGGCTTTTTCAAAAATATGGTATTGATAATCCTG
ATATGAATAAATTGCAGTTTCATTTGATGCTCGATGAGTTTTTCTAATCAGAATTGGTTAATTGGTTGTA
ACACTGGCAGAGCATTACGCTGACTTGACGGGACGGCGCAAGCTCATGACCAAAATCCCTTAACGTGAGT
TACGCGTCGTTCCACTGAGCGTCAGACCCCGTAGAAAAGATCAAAGGATCTTCTTGAGATCCTTTTTTTC
TGCGCGTAATCTGCTGCTTGCAAACAAAAAAACCACCGCTACCAGCGGTGGTTTGTTTGCCGGATCAAGA
GCTACCAACTCTTTTTCCGAAGGTAACTGGCTTCAGCAGAGCGCAGATACCAAATACTGTTCTTCTAGTG
TAGCCGTAGTTAGGCCACCACTTCAAGAACTCTGTAGCACCGCCTACATACCTCGCTCTGCTAATCCTGT
TACCAGTGGCTGCTGCCAGTGGCGATAAGTCGTGTCTTACCGGGTTGGACTCAAGACGATAGTTACCGGA
TAAGGCGCAGCGGTCGGGCTGAACGGGGGGTTCGTGCACACAGCCCAGCTTGGAGCGAACGACCTACACC
GAACTGAGATACCTACAGCGTGAGCTATGAGAAAGCGCCACGCTTCCCGAAGGGAGAAAGGCGGACAGGT
ATCCGGTAAGCGGCAGGGTCGGAACAGGAGAGCGCACGAGGGAGCTTCCAGGGGGAAACGCCTGGTATCT
TTATAGTCCTGTCGGGTTTCGCCACCTCTGACTTGAGCGTCGATTTTTGTGATGCTCGTCAGGGGGGCGG
AGCCTATGGAAAAACGCCAGCAACGCGGCCTTTTTACGGTTCCTGGCCTTTTGCTGGCCTTTTGCTCACA
TGTTCTTTCCTGCGTTATCCCCTGATTCTGTGGATAACCGTATTACCGCCTTTGAGTGAGCTGATACCGC
TCGCCGCAGCCGAACGACCGAGCGCAGCGAGTCAGTGAGCGAGGAAGCGGAAGAGCGCCCAATACGCAAA
CCGCCT
Features (pLannotate 1.2.2; 10 found; start..end, strand, type, name):
    126..153     -  terminator     rrnB T2 terminator: transcription terminator T2 from the E. coli rrnB gene
    285..328     +  terminator     rrnB T1 terminator: Escherichia coli rrnB; transcription terminator T1 from the E. coli rrnB gene
    375..411     -  CDS            lacZα (fragment): LacZα fragment of β-galactosidase; lacZ fragment
    427..526     +  protein_bind   attL1: mutant version of attL; recombination site for the Gateway® LR reaction LR Clonase™
    529..2397    +  CDS            UBASH3A (fragment): UBS3A_HUMAN - Also known as STS2. Experimental evidence at protein level: Swiss-Prot protein existence level 1. Interferes with CBL-mediated down-regulation and degradation of receptor-type tyrosine kinases. Promotes accumulation of activated target receptors, such as T-cell receptors, EGFR and PDGFRB, on the cell surface. Exhibits negligigle protein tyrosine phosphatase activity at neutral pH. May act as a dominant-negative regulator of UBASH3B- dependent dephosphorylation. May inhibit dynamin-dependent endocytic pathways by functionally sequestering dynamin via its SH3 domain. From Homo sapi
   2399..2498    -  protein_bind   attL2: mutant version of attL; recombination site for the Gateway® LR reaction LR Clonase™
   2516..2534    -  promoter       T7 promoter: promoter for bacteriophage T7 RNA polymerase
   2668..3477    +  CDS            KanR: aminoglycoside phosphotransferase; aph(3')-Ia; confers resistance to kanamycin in bacteria or G418 (Geneticin®) in eukaryotes
   3624..4212    +  rep_origin     ori: high-copy-number ColE1/pMB1/pBR322/pUC origin of replication
   4395..71      +  CDS            lacI (fragment) (across the origin): lac repressor; lacI; The lac repressor binds to the lac operator to inhibit transcription in E. coli. This inhibition can be relieved by adding lactose or isopropyl-β-D-thiogalactopyranoside (IPTG).
