[The description below was written by a language model from this plasmid's Addgene catalogue record and pLannotate feature annotations shown in this document.]
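Description:
pDONR221-WT-short-UBASH3A-Ctag is a Gateway entry clone built on the pDONR221 backbone, carrying the human wild-type short isoform of UBASH3A (also known as TULA, CLIP4 or STS-2). The 4,416-nt plasmid is propagated in E. coli through a high-copy ColE1/pUC-type origin and selected with kanamycin via the KanR aminoglycoside phosphotransferase gene. Although the catalogue lists the vector type as mammalian expression, the annotated features show no eukaryotic promoter or polyadenylation signal. The plasmid itself therefore serves as a shuttle for the open reading frame rather than as an expression vector.

The UBASH3A coding sequence sits directly between attL1 and attL2, the recombination sites used in the LR Clonase reaction to transfer an insert in a defined orientation and reading frame into any attR-containing destination vector. The "Ctag" designation and the stated purpose indicate that the insert is configured for fusion to a C-terminal tag supplied by the destination vector, which normally means the ORF lacks a stop codon, though the record does not say this explicitly. Upstream rrnB T1 and T2 terminators insulate the cassette from read-through transcription in bacteria, and a T7 promoter lies beyond attL2, facing back towards the insert. The short lacZα and lacI fragments detected are backbone remnants with no evident functional role.

UBASH3A encodes a regulator that interferes with CBL-mediated receptor down-regulation and affects surface levels of T-cell receptors. The associated publication concerns its role in TCR-CD3 complex synthesis and dynamics, so this clone is suited to generating tagged expression constructs for such studies.
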