Addgene plasmid #192099: pDONR221-WT-short-UBASH3A-Ctag
Purpose: Human wild-type short-form UBASH3A in Gateway pDONR221 (for C-terminal tag)
Depositing lab: Patrick Concannon. Depositing organization: University of Florida. Publication: UBASH3A Regulates the Synthesis and Dynamics of TCR-CD3 Complexes. Ge Y, Paisie TK, Chen S, Concannon P. J Immunol. 2019 Dec 1;203(11):2827-2836. doi: 10.4049/jimmunol.1801338. Epub 2019 Oct 28. PubMed 31659016.
Backbone
  Vector backbone: pDONR221
  Vector type: Mammalian Expression
Growth in bacteria
  Bacterial resistance: Kanamycin, 50 μg/mL
  Growth temperature: 37°C
  Growth strain: DH5alpha
  Copy number: Unknown
Gene/Insert
  Gene/Insert name: UBASH3A
  Species: H. sapiens (human)
  Entrez Gene: UBASH3A (a.k.a. TULA, CLIP4, STS-2)
  Cloning method: Gateway Cloning
Terms and licenses: Academic/Nonprofit Terms; Industry Terms: Not Available to Industry
How to cite: pDONR221-WT-short-UBASH3A-Ctag was a gift from Patrick Concannon (Addgene plasmid # 192099 ; http://n2t.net/addgene:192099 ; RRID:Addgene_192099)
